>Addgene plasmid #198338 | PB-Ef1a-SunTag-RPS7-PP7-WPRE | addgene full sequence | sequence record 396307 | Addgene NGS Result
GTCGACGGATCGGGAGATCTCCCGATCCCCTATGGTGCACTCTCAGTACAATCTGCTCTGATGCCGCATA
GTTAAGCCAGTATCTGCTCCCTGCTTGTGTGTTGGAGGTCGCTGAGTAGTGCGCGAGCAAAATTTAAGCT
ACAACAAGGCAAGGCTTGACCGACAATTGCATGAAGAATCTGCTTAGGGTTAGGCGTTTTGCGCTGCTTC
GCGATGTACGGGCCAGATATACGCGTTGACATTGATTATTCCCATTCGCCATTCAGGCTGCGCAACTGTT
GGGAAGGGCGATCGGTGCGGGCCTCTTCGCTATTACGCCAGCTGGCGAAAGGGGGATGTGCTGCAAGGCG
ATTAAGTTGGGTAACGCCAGGGTTTTCCCAGTCACGACGTTGTAAAACGACGGCCAGTGAGCGCGCCTCG
TTCATTCACGTTTTTGAACCCGTGGAGGACGGGCAGACTCGCGGTGCAAATGTGTTTTACAGCGTGATGG
AGCAGATGAAGATGCTCGACACGCTGCAGAACACGCAGCTAGATTAACCCTAGAAAGATAATCATATTGT
GACGTACGTTAAAGATAATCATGTGTAAAATTGACGCATGTGTTTTATCGGTCTGTATATCGAGGTTTAT
TTATTAATTTGAATAGATATTAAGTTTTATTATATTTACACTTACATACTAATAATAAATTCAACAAACA
ATTTATTTATGTTTATTTATTTATTAAAAAAAACAAAAACTCAAAATTTCTTCTATAAAGTAACAAAACT
TTTATGGGCCCGCTCTAGAGAACCTGAATGCAGTCTCTCGGAGGGCGAAGAATCCTGCAGGCTCGAGGCG
GCCGCGTGGATAACCGTATTACCGCCATGCATGTGCCCGTCAGTGGGCAGAGCGCACATCGCCCACAGTC
CCCGAGAAGTTGGGGGGAGGGGTCGGCAATTGAACCGGTGCCTAGAGAAGGTGGCGCGGGGTAAACTGGG
AAAGTGATGTCGTGTACTGGCTCCGCCTTTTTCCCGAGGGTGGGGGAGAACCGTATATAAGTGCAGTAGT
CGCCGTGAACGTTCTTTTTCGCAACGGGTTTGCCGCCAGAACACAGGTAAGTGCCGTGTGTGGTTCCCGC
GGGCCTGGCCTCTTTACGGGTTATGGCCCTTGCGTGCCTTGAATTACTTCCACCTGGCTGCAGTACGTGA
TTCTTGATCCCGAGCTTCGGGTTGGAAGTGGGTGGGAGAGTTCGAGGCCTTGCGCTTAAGGAGCCCCTTC
GCCTCGTGCTTGAGTTGAGGCCTGGCCTGGGCGCTGGGGCCGCCGCGTGCGAATCTGGTGGCACCTTCGC
GCCTGTCTCGCTGCTTTCGATAAGTCTCTAGCCATTTAAAATTTTTGATGACCTGCTGCGACGCTTTTTT
TCTGGCAAGATAGTCTTGTAAATGCGGGCCAAGATCTGCACACTGGTATTTCGGTTTTTGGGGCCGCGGG
CGGCGACGGGGCCCGTGCGTCCCAGCGCACATGTTCGGCGAGGCGGGGCCTGCGAGCGCGGCCACCGAGA
ATCGGACGGGGGTAGTCTCAAGCTGGCCGGCCTGCTCTGGTGCCTGGCCTCGCGCCGCCGTGTATCGCCC
CGCCCTGGGCGGCAAGGCTGGCCCGGTCGGCACCAGTTGCGTGAGCGGAAAGATGGCCGCTTCCCGGCCC
TGCTGCAGGGAGCTCAAAATGGAGGACGCGGCGCTCGGGAGAGCGGGCGGGTGAGTCACCCACACAAAGG
AAAAGGGCCTTTCCGTCCTCAGCCGTCGCTTCATGTGACTCCACGGAGTACCGGGCGCCGTCCAGGCACC
TCGATTAGTTCTCGCGCTTTTGGAGTACGTCGTCTTTAGGTTGGGGGGAGGGGTTTTATGCGATGGAGTT
TCCCCACACTGAGTGGGTGGAGACTGAAGTTAGGCCAGCTTGGCACTTGATGTAATTCTCCTTGGAATTT
GCCCTTTTTGAGTTTGGATCTTGGTTCATTCTCAAGCCTCAGACAGTGGTTCAAAGTTTTTTTCTTCCAT
TTCAGGTGTCGTGAGCTAGCGCCACCATGGATATCTGGCGACACGATTCGAAGATCGCGGCCGCAATCAT
CGGTCCGGGTGGATCTGGAGGTGGAGGTTCTGGAGGAGAAGAACTTTTGAGCAAGAATTATCATCTTGAG
AACGAAGTGGCTCGTCTTAAGAAAGGTTCTGGCAGTGGAGAAGAACTGCTTTCAAAGAATTACCACCTGG
AAAATGAGGTAGCTAGACTGAAAAAGGGGAGCGGAAGTGGGGAGGAGTTGCTGAGCAAAAATTATCATTT
GGAGAACGAAGTAGCACGACTAAAGAAAGGGTCCGGATCGGGTGAGGAGTTACTCTCGAAAAATTATCAT
CTCGAAAACGAAGTGGCTCGGCTAAAAAAGGGCAGTGGTTCTGGAGAAGAGCTATTATCTAAAAACTACC
ACCTCGAAAATGAGGTGGCACGCTTAAAAAAGGGAAGTGGCAGTGGTGAAGAGCTACTATCCAAGAATTA
TCATCTTGAGAACGAGGTAGCGCGTTTGAAGAAGGGTTCCGGCTCAGGAGAGGAACTGCTCTCGAAGAAC
TATCATCTTGAAAATGAGGTCGCTCGATTAAAAAAGGGATCGGGCAGTGGTGAGGAACTACTTTCAAAGA
ATTACCACCTCGAAAACGAAGTAGCTCGATTAAAGAAAGGTTCAGGGTCGGGTGAAGAATTACTGAGTAA
AAATTATCATCTGGAAAATGAGGTAGCGAGACTAAAAAAGGGGAGTGGTTCTGGCGAAGAGTTGCTATCG
AAAAATTATCATCTTGAGAACGAAGTTGCTAGGCTCAAAAAGGGCTCAGGCTCAGGCGAGGAGTTGCTCT
CGAAAAACTACCACTTGGAAAATGAGGTCGCGAGGTTGAAAAAGGGGAGCGGGTCGGGCGAGGAGTTATT
GAGCAAAAACTATCATTTAGAGAACGAAGTCGCGCGCTTAAAGAAAGGCTCGGGCTCGGGCGAAGAACTC
TTATCGAAGAACTACCACCTCGAAAATGAGGTCGCCAGGTTGAAAAAGGGCAGTGGCAGCGGGGAGGAAC
TCTTGAGCAAGAACTACCACTTGGAGAATGAGGTCGCGAGATTGAAGAAAGGGTCGGGGAGCGGCGAGGA
ATTGCTCAGCAAGAATTATCATTTGGAGAACGAAGTCGCCAGGCTCAAGAAAGGCTCGGGGTCGGGGGAG
GAATTGTTGAGTAAAAACTACCACTTGGAAAATGAAGTCGCCAGGCTCAAAAAAGGGAGTGGGAGCGGCG
AAGAGTTATTGAGCAAAAATTACCACTTGGAGAACGAAGTGGCAAGGCTCAAGAAAGGGAGCGGCAGCGG
GGAGGAGCTCTTATCGAAGAACTACCACTTAGAGAATGAAGTCGCCCGCTTGAAGAAAGGCTCGGGGAGC
GGGGAAGAGCTCTTGAGCAAGAACTACCACTTGGAAAATGAGGTGGCGCGCTTGAAGAAAGGGAGCGGGA
GCGGGGAAGAGTTACTATCTAAGAATTATCATCTCGAGAACGAGGTGGCTCGACTAAAGAAGGGCTCCGG
CAGTGGGGAGGAACTCCTGTCGAAGAACTATCATCTTGAAAATGAGGTTGCAAGACTTAAAAAGGGGTCC
GGATCAGGTGAGGAACTACTCAGTAAGAATTACCACCTGGAAAACGAAGTTGCACGTTTGAAGAAAGGAT
CAGGATCAGGCGAAGAACTGCTCTCAAAAGATTATCATTTGGAAAATGAGGTTGCACGTTTAAAAAAGGG
AAGTGGCAGTGGTGAGGAACTTCTGTCGAAAAATTATCATCTCGAGAATGAAGTAGCCCGACTTAAAAAG
GGTTCTGGCTCGGGTCGGTCCGCGTACGATCGATGCGCGGCCGTTTACCCATACGATGTTCCTGACTATG
CGGGCTATCCCTATGACGTCCCGGACTATGCAGGATCCTATCCATATGACGTTCCAGATTACGCTCCGGC
CGCCATCGATCCGCGGGCAGTGGAGGACAGCACGCTGCAAGTAGTGGTACGGGTGCGGCCCCCCACCCCT
CGGGAGCTGGACAGTCAGCGGCGGCCAGTGGTTCAGGTGGTGGACGAGCGGGTGCTGGTGTTTAACCCTG
AGGAGCCCGATGGAGGGTTCCCTGGCCTGAAATGGGGTGGCACCCATGATGGCCCCAAGAAGAAGGGCAA
AGACCTGACGTTTGTCTTTGACCGGGTC
[582 nt withheld, positions 4229-4810]
TAAACAAAAATGACTAAATAAAAAGTATATATTCACAGTACGTTAACCCGCGGTAATAATTCGAAGATCG
CATCGCTAGCCCGGTTGTACAGGTACCGGATCCTAAGGTACCTAATTGCCTAGAAAGGAGCAGACGATAT
GGCGTCGCTCCCTGCAGGTCGACTCTAGAAACCAGCAGAGCATATGGGCTCGCTGGCTGCAGTATTCCCG
GGTTCATTAGATCCTAAGGTACCTAATTGCCTAGAAAGGAGCAGACGATATGGCGTCGCTCCCTGCAGGT
CGACTCTAGAAACCAGCAGAGCATATGGGCTCGCTGGCTGCAGTATTCCCGGGTTCATTAGATCCTAAGG
TACCTAATTGCCTAGAAAGGAGCAGACGATATGGCGTCGCTCCCTGCAGGTCGACTCTAGAAACCAGCAG
AGCATATGGGCTCGCTGGCTGCAGTATTCCCGGGTTCATTAGATCCTAAGGTACCTAATTGCCTAGAAAG
GAGCAGACGATATGGCGTCGCTCCCTGCAGGTCGACTCTAGAAACCAGCAGAGCATATGGGCTCGCTGGC
TGCAGTATTCCCGGGTTCATTAGATCCTAAGGTACCTAATTGCCTAGAAAGGAGCAGACGATATGGCGTC
GCTCCCTGCAGGTCGACTCTAGAAACCAGCAGAGCATATGGGCTCGCTGGCTGCAGTATTCCCGGGTTCA
TTAGATCCTAAGGTACCTAATTGCCTAGAAAGGAGCAGACGATATGGCGTCGCTCCCTGCAGGTCGACTC
TAGAAACCAGCAGAGCATATGGGCTCGCTGGCTGCAGTATTCCCGGGTTCATTAGATCCTAAGGTACCTA
ATTGCCTAGAAAGGAGCAGACGATATGGCGTCGCTCCCTGCAGGTCGACTCTAGAAACCAGCAGAGCATA
TGGGCTCGCTGGCTGCAGTATTCCCGGGTTCATTAGATCCTAAGGTACCTAATTGCCTAGAAAGGAGCAG
ACGATATGGCGTCGCTCCCTGCAGGTCGACTCTAGAAACCAGCAGAGCATATGGGCTCGCTGGCTGCAGT
ATTCCCGGGTTCATTAGATCCTAAGGTACCTAATTGCCTAGAAAGGAGCAGACGATATGGCGTCGCTCCC
TGCAGGTCGACTCTAGAAACCAGCAGAGCATATGGGCTCGCTGGCTGCAGTATTCCCGGGTTCATTAGAT
CCTAAGGTACCTAATTGCCTAGAAAGGAGCAGACGATATGGCGTCGCTCCCTGCAGGTCGACTCTAGAAA
CCAGCAGAGCATATGGGCTCGCTGGCTGCAGTATTCCCGGGTTCATTAGATCCTAAGGTACCTAATTGCC
TAGAAAGGAGCAGACGATATGGCGTCGCTCCCTGCAGGTCGACTCTAGAAACCAGCAGAGCATATGGGCT
CGCTGGCTGCAGTATTCCCGGGTTCATTAGATCCTAAGGTACCTAATTGCCTAGAAAGGAGCAGACGATA
TGGCGTCGCTCCCTGCAGGTCGACTCTAGAAACCAGCAGAGCATATGGGCTCGCTGGCTGCAGTATTCCC
GGGTTCATTAGATCTCGCGAAGGGCGAATTCAAGCTTATCGATAATCAACCTCTGGATTACAAAATTTGT
GAAAGATTGACTGGTATTCTTAACTATGTTGCTCCTTTTACGCTATGTGGATACGCTGCTTTAATGCCTT
TGTATCATGCTATTGCTTCCCGTATGGCTTTCATTTTCTCCTCCTTGTATAAATCCTGGTTGCTGTCTCT
TTATGAGGAGTTGTGGCCCGTTGTCAGGCAACGTGGCGTGGTGTGCACTGTGTTTGCTGACGCAACCCCC
ACTGGTTGGGGCATTGCCACCACCTGTCAGCTCCTTTCCGGGACTTTCGCTTTCCCCCTCCCTATTGCCA
CGGCGGAACTCATCGCCGCCTGCCTTGCCCGCTGCTGGACAGGGGCTCGGCTGTTGGGCACTGACAATTC
CGTGGTGTTGTCGGGGAAATCATCGTCCTTTCCTTGGCTGCTCGCCTGTGTTGCCACCTGGATTCTGCGC
GGGACGTCCTTCTGCTACGTCCCTTCGGCCCTCAATCCAGCGGACCTTCCTTCCCGCGGCCTGCTGCCGG
CTCTGCGGCCTCTTCCGCGTCTTCGCCTTCGCCCTCAGACGAGTCGGATCTCCCTTTGGGCCGCCTCCCC
GCATCGATACCGTCGACCTCGATCGAGACCTAGAAAAACATGGAGCAATCACAAGTAGCAATACAGCAGC
TACCAATGCTGATTGTGCCTGGCTAGAAGCACAAGAGGAGGAGGAGGTGGGTTTTCCAGTCACACCTCAG
GTACCTTTAAGGATTCTATAACAAGAAAATATATATATAATAAGTTATCACGTAAGTAGAACATGAAATA
ACAATATAATTATCGTATGAGTTAAATCTTAAAAGTCACGTAAAAGATAATCATGCGTCATTTTGACTCA
CGCGGTCGTTATAGTTCAAAATCAGTGACACTTACCGCATTGACAAGCACGCCTCACGGGAGCTCCAAGC
GGCGACTGAGATGTCCTAAATGCACAGCGACGGATTCGCGCTATTTAGAAAGAGAGAGCAATATTTCAAG
AATGCATGCGTCAATTTTACGCAGACTATCTTTCTAGGGTTAATCTAGCTGCATCAGGATCATATCGTCG
GGTCTTTTTTCCGGCTCAGTCATCGCCCAAGCTGGCGCTATCTGGGCATCGGGGAGGAAGAAGCCCGTGC
CTTTTCCCGCGAGGTTGAAGCGGCATGGAAAGAGTTTGCCGAGGATGACTGCTGCTGCATTGACGTTGAG
CGAAAACGCACGTTTACCATGATGATTCGGGAAGGTGTGGCCATGCACGCCTTTAACGGTGAACTGTTCG
TTCAGGCCACCTGGGATACCAGTTCGTCGCGGCTTTTCCGGACACAGTTCCGGATGGTCAGCCCGAAGCG
CATCAGCAACCCGAACAATACCGGCGACAGCCGGAACTGCCGTGCCGGTGTGCAGATTAATGACAGCGGT
GCGGCGCTGGGATATTACGTCAGCGAGGACGGGTATCCTGGCTGGATGCCGCAGAAATGGACATGGATAC
CCCGTGAGTTACCCGGCGGGCGCGCTTGGCGTAATCATGGTCATAGCTGTTTCCTGTGTGAAATTGTTAT
CCGCTCACAATTCCACACAACATACGAGCCGGAAGCATAAAGTGTAAAGCCTGGGGTGCCTAATGAGTGA
GCTAACTCACATTAATTGCGTTGCGCTCACTGCCCGCTTTCCAGTCGGGAAACCTGTCGTGCCAGCTGCA
TTAATGAATCGGCCAACGCGCGGGGAGAGGCGGTTTGCGTATTGGGCGCTCTTCCGCTTCCTCGCTCACT
GACTCGCTGCGCTCGGTCGTTCGGCTGCGGCGAGCGGTATCAGCTCACTCAAAGGCGGTAATACGGTTAT
CCACAGAATCAGGGGATAACGCAGGAAAGAACATGTGAGCAAAAGGCCAGCAAAAGGCCAGGAACCGTAA
AAAGGCCGCGTTGCTGGCGTTGGATCCGGCCGCGTTGCTGGCGTTGGATCCGGCCGCGTTGCTGGCGTTT
TTCCATAGGCTCCGCCCCCCTGACGAGCATCACAAAAATCGACGCTCAAGTCAGAGGTGGCGAAACCCGA
CAGGACTATAAAGATACCAGGCGTTTCCCCCTGGAAGCTCCCTCGTGCGCTCTCCTGTTCCGACCCTGCC
GCTTACCGGATACCTGTCCGCCTTTCTCCCTTCGGGAAGCGTGGCGCTTTCTCATAGCTCACGCTGTAGG
TATCTCAGTTCGGTGTAGGTCGTTCGCTCCAAGCTGGGCTGTGTGCACGAACCCCCCGTTCAGCCCGACC
GCTGCGCCTTATCCGGTAACTATCGTCTTGAGTCCAACCCGGTAAGACACGACTTATCGCCACTGGCAGC
AGCCACTGGTAACAGGATTAGCAGAGCGAGGTATGTAGGCGGTGCTACAGAGTTCTTGAAGTGGTGGCCT
AACTACGGCTACACTAGAAGAACAGTATTTGGTATCTGCGCTCTGCTGAAGCCAGTTACCTTCGGAAAAA
GAGTTGGTAGCTCTTGATCCGGCAAACAAACCACCGCTGGTAGCGGTGGTTTTTTTGTTTGCAAGCAGCA
GATTACGCGCAGAAAAAAAGGATCTCAAGAAGATCCTTTGATCTTTTCTACGGGGTCTGACGCTCAGTGG
AACGAAAACTCACGTTAAGGGATTTTGGTCATGAGATTATCAAAAAGGATCTTCACCTAGATCCTTTTAA
ATTAAAAATGAAGTTTTAAATCAATCTAAAGTATATATGAGTAAACTTGGTCTGACAGTTACCAATGCTT
AATCAGTGAGGCACCTATCTCAGCGATCTGTCTATTTCGTTCATCCATAGTTGCCTGACTCCCCGTCGTG
TAGATAACTACGATACGGGAGGGCTTACCATCTGGCCCCAGTGCTGCAATGATACCGCGAGACCCACGCT
CACCGGCTCCAGATTTATCAGCAATAAACCAGCCAGCCGGAAGGGCCGAGCGCAGAAGTGGTCCTGCAAC
TTTATCCGCCTCCATCCAGTCTATTAATTGTTGCCGGGAAGCTAGAGTAAGTAGTTCGCCAGTTAATAGT
TTGCGCAACGTTGTTGCCATTGCTACAGGCATCGTGGTGTCACGCTCGTCGTTTGGTATGGCTTCATTCA
GCTCCGGTTCCCAACGATCAAGGCGAGTTACATGATCCCCCATGTTGTGCAAAAAAGCGGTTAGCTCCTT
CGGTCCTCCGATCGTTGTCAGAAGTAAGTTGGCCGCAGTGTTATCACTCATGGTTATGGCAGCACTGCAT
AATTCTCTTACTGTCATGCCATCCGTAAGATGCTTTTCTGTGACTGGTGAGTACTCAACCAAGTCATTCT
GAGAATAGTGTATGCGGCGACCGAGTTGCTCTTGCCCGGCGTCAATACGGGATAATACCGCGCCACATAG
CAGAACTTTAAAAGTGCTCATCATTGGAAAACGTTCTTCGGGGCGAAAACTCTCAAGGATCTTACCGCTG
TTGAGATCCAGTTCGATGTAACCCACTCGTGCACCCAACTGATCTTCAGCATCTTTTACTTTCACCAGCG
TTTCTGGGTGAGCAAAAACAGGAAGGCAAAATGCCGCAAAAAAGGGAATAAGGGCGACACGGAAATGTTG
AATACTCATACTCTTCCTTTTTCAATATTATTGAAGCATTTATCAGGGTTATTGTCTCATGAGCGGATAC
ATATTTGAATGTATTTAGAAAAATAAACAAATAGGGGTTCCGCGCACATTTCCCCGAAAAGTGCCACCTG
AC
Features (pLannotate 1.2.2; 34 found; start..end, strand, type, name):
     31..83      -  misc_feature   bom (fragment): basis of mobility region from pBR322
    255..410     -  CDS            lacZα (fragment): LacZα fragment of β-galactosidase; lacZ fragment
    412..531     +  CDS            B (fragment): PORTL_LAMBD - Experimental evidence at protein level: Swiss-Prot protein existence level 1. Forms the portal vertex of the capsid (PubMed:6228056, PubMed:6232391). This portal plays critical roles in head assembly, genome packaging, neck/tail attachment, and genome ejection (Probable). The portal protein multimerizes as a single ring-shaped homododecamer arranged around a central channel (PubMed:6232391). Binds to the terminase subunits to form the packaging machine (PubMed:7799432). From Escherichia phage lambda (Bacteriophage lambda).
    873..2044    +  promoter       EF-1α promoter: strong constitutive promoter for human elongation factor EF-1α
   2138..2194    +  CDS            GCN4_v4: GCN4 peptide optimized to improve solubility while preserving binding to an scFv-GFP fusion protein (Tanenbaum et al., 2014)
   2512..2535    +  CDS            GCN4_v4 (fragment): GCN4 peptide optimized to improve solubility while preserving binding to an scFv-GFP fusion protein (Tanenbaum et al., 2014)
   2804..2826    +  CDS            GCN4_v4 (fragment): GCN4 peptide optimized to improve solubility while preserving binding to an scFv-GFP fusion protein (Tanenbaum et al., 2014)
   3896..3985    +  CDS            3xHA: three tandem HA epitope tags
   4007..4228    +  CDS            KIF18B (fragment): KI18B_HUMAN - Experimental evidence at protein level: Swiss-Prot protein existence level 1. In complex with KIF2C, constitutes the major microtubule plus-end depolymerizing activity in mitotic cells. Its major role may be to transport KIF2C and/or MAPRE1 along microtubules. From Homo sapiens (Human).
   4229..4810    +  CDS            RPS7 (sequence withheld): RS7_HUMAN - Experimental evidence at protein level: Swiss-Prot protein existence level 1. Required for rRNA maturation. From Homo sapiens (Human).
   4961..4979    -  misc_feature   MCS (fragment): pUC18/19 multiple cloning site
   5082..5100    -  misc_feature   MCS (fragment): pUC18/19 multiple cloning site
   5203..5221    -  misc_feature   MCS (fragment): pUC18/19 multiple cloning site
   5324..5342    -  misc_feature   MCS (fragment): pUC18/19 multiple cloning site
   5445..5463    -  misc_feature   MCS (fragment): pUC18/19 multiple cloning site
   5566..5584    -  misc_feature   MCS (fragment): pUC18/19 multiple cloning site
   5687..5705    -  misc_feature   MCS (fragment): pUC18/19 multiple cloning site
   5808..5826    -  misc_feature   MCS (fragment): pUC18/19 multiple cloning site
   5929..5947    -  misc_feature   MCS (fragment): pUC18/19 multiple cloning site
   6050..6068    -  misc_feature   MCS (fragment): pUC18/19 multiple cloning site
   6171..6189    -  misc_feature   MCS (fragment): pUC18/19 multiple cloning site
   6292..6310    -  misc_feature   MCS (fragment): pUC18/19 multiple cloning site
   6394..6982    +  misc_feature   WPRE: woodchuck hepatitis virus posttranscriptional regulatory element
   6983..7002    +  misc_feature   MCS (fragment): pBluescript multiple cloning site
   7004..7132    +  CDS            nef (fragment): NEF_HV1Z2 - Experimental evidence at protein level: Swiss-Prot protein existence level 1. Extracellular Nef protein targets CD4(+) T-lymphocytes for apoptosis by interacting with CXCR4 surface receptors. From Human immunodeficiency virus type 1 group M subtype D (isolate Z2/CDC-Z34) (HIV-1).
   7449..7916    +  CDS            B (fragment): PORTL_LAMBD - Experimental evidence at protein level: Swiss-Prot protein existence level 1. Forms the portal vertex of the capsid (PubMed:6228056, PubMed:6232391). This portal plays critical roles in head assembly, genome packaging, neck/tail attachment, and genome ejection (Probable). The portal protein multimerizes as a single ring-shaped homododecamer arranged around a central channel (PubMed:6232391). Binds to the terminase subunits to form the packaging machine (PubMed:7799432). From Escherichia phage lambda (Bacteriophage lambda).
   7954..7970    -  protein_bind   lac operator: The lac repressor binds to the lac operator to inhibit transcription in E. coli. This inhibition can be relieved by adding lactose or isopropyl-β-D-thiogalactopyranoside (IPTG). lac repressor encoded by lacI
   7978..8008    -  promoter       lac promoter: promoter for the E. coli lac operon
   8023..8044    -  protein_bind   CAP binding site: CAP binding activates transcription in the presence of cAMP. E. coli catabolite activator protein
   8057..8149    -  CDS            lacI (fragment): lac repressor; lacI; The lac repressor binds to the lac operator to inhibit transcription in E. coli. This inhibition can be relieved by adding lactose or isopropyl-β-D-thiogalactopyranoside (IPTG).
   8151..8284    -  rep_origin     RSF ori (fragment): Plasmids containing the RSF 1030 origin of replication can be propagated in E. coli cells that contain additional plasmids with compatible origins.
   8380..8968    -  rep_origin     ori: high-copy-number ColE1/pMB1/pBR322/pUC origin of replication
   9139..9999    -  CDS            AmpR: β-lactamase; bla; confers resistance to ampicillin, carbenicillin, and related antibiotics
  10000..10104   -  promoter       AmpR promoter: bla
