[The description below was written by a language model from this plasmid's Addgene catalogue record and pLannotate feature annotations shown in this document.]
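Description:
PB-Ef1a-SunTag-RPS7-PP7-WPRE is a PiggyBac transposon plasmid for mammalian expression, built by Gibson assembly on an in-house backbone called L50 and totalling about 10.1 kb. It is propagated in E. coli through a high-copy ColE1/pUC-type origin and selected with ampicillin via the AmpR (β-lactamase) cassette. As a PiggyBac vector it is meant to be co-delivered with a transposase so that the cargo integrates stably into the host genome. The automated feature table does not annotate the transposon terminal repeats, and neither it nor the catalogue fields list a mammalian selection marker.

The roughly 4.3 kb insert is a dual-labelled reporter mRNA driven by the strong constitutive human EF-1α promoter. The open reading frame begins with 24 repeats of the solubility-optimised GCN4 peptide (the SunTag array, of which the annotation picks out only a few copies). This is followed by a 3xHA tag, a short segment annotated as a KIF18B fragment whose role the record does not explain, and the human RPS7 coding sequence. Downstream lie the 3′UTR and 24 PP7 stem loops. They probably correspond to twelve regularly spaced short matches that the annotation software labels as cloning-site fragments. A WPRE then follows, which enhances transcript stability and expression.

In this type of design, the SunTag peptides emerging from the ribosome are bound by a co-expressed fluorescent scFv, marking sites of active translation, while a fluorescent PP7 coat protein binds the stem loops to reveal the mRNA itself. The construct therefore allows RPS7 mRNA localisation, transport and translation to be imaged in live cells. The associated publication studies mRNA transport on lysosomal vesicles in axons.
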