Addgene plasmid #198338: PB-Ef1a-SunTag-RPS7-PP7-WPRE
Purpose: PB plasmid expressing RPS7 mRNA tagged with SunTag repeats and PP7 stem loops
Depositing lab: Michael Ward. Depositing organization: National Institute of Neurological Disorders and Strokes (NINDS). Publication: Messenger RNA transport on lysosomal vesicles maintains axonal mitochondrial homeostasis and prevents axonal degeneration. De Pace R, Ghosh S, Ryan VH, Sohn M, Jarnik M, Rezvan Sangsari P, Morgan NY, Dale RK, Ward ME, Bonifacino JS. Nat Neurosci. 2024 Apr 10. doi: 10.1038/s41593-024-01619-1. PubMed 38600167.
Backbone
  Vector backbone: L50
  Backbone manufacturer: in house
  Backbone size w/o insert (bp): 5891
  Total vector size (bp): 10118
  Vector type: Mammalian Expression ; PiggyBac
Growth in bacteria
  Bacterial resistance: Ampicillin, 100 μg/mL
  Growth temperature: 37°C
  Growth strain: DH5alpha
  Copy number: Unknown
Gene/Insert
  Gene/Insert name: GCN4x24-RPS7-3'UTR-PP7 stem loops x24 (alt name: SunTag-RPS7-PP7)
  Species: H. sapiens (human), Synthetic
  Insert size (bp): 4325
  Promoter: Ef1a
  Tag / fusion protein: SunTag (N terminal on insert); PP7 stem loops (C terminal on insert)
  Cloning method: Gibson Cloning
  Sequencing primers: 5′ TCAAGCCTCAGACAGTGGTTC; 3′ AATTGTCAGTGCCCAACAGC
Terms and licenses: Academic/Nonprofit Terms; Industry Terms: Not Available to Industry
How to cite: PB-Ef1a-SunTag-RPS7-PP7-WPRE was a gift from Michael Ward (Addgene plasmid # 198338 ; http://n2t.net/addgene:198338 ; RRID:Addgene_198338)
